Addgene plasmid #131028: pcF-2/1/3
Purpose: Three-spacer array 3 for FnCas12a.
Depositing lab: Chase Beisel. Depositing organization: Helmholtz-Zentrum fuer Infektionsforschung (HZI). Publication: Modular one-pot assembly of CRISPR arrays enables library generation and reveals factors influencing crRNA biogenesis. Liao C, Ttofali F, Slotkowski RA, Denny SR, Cecil TD, Leenay RT, Keung AJ, Beisel CL. Nat Commun. 2019 Jul 3;10(1):2948. doi: 10.1038/s41467-019-10747-3. PubMed 31270316.
Backbone
  Vector backbone: pBAD18
  Total vector size (bp): 3579
  Vector type: Bacterial Expression, CRISPR
Growth in bacteria
  Bacterial resistance: Ampicillin, 100 μg/mL
  Growth temperature: 37°C
  Growth strain: DH5alpha
  Copy number: High Copy
Gene/Insert
  Gene/Insert name: 3-spacer array for FnCas12a
  Insert size (bp): 234
  Promoter: PJ23119
  Cloning method: Unknown
  Sequencing primers: 5′ AGCGCTCATGAGCCCGA; 3′ TGCCGCCAGGCAAATTCTG
Terms and licenses: Academic/Nonprofit Terms; Industry Terms: Not Available to Industry
How to cite: pcF-2/1/3 was a gift from Chase Beisel (Addgene plasmid # 131028 ; http://n2t.net/addgene:131028 ; RRID:Addgene_131028)
