[The description below was written by a language model from this plasmid's Addgene catalogue record and pLannotate feature annotations shown in this document.]
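Description:
pcF-2/1/3 is a small (about 3.6 kb) bacterial CRISPR plasmid built on the pBAD18 backbone that expresses a three-spacer CRISPR array for the Cas12a nuclease from Francisella novicida (FnCas12a). It is maintained in E. coli at high copy through a ColE1/pMB1-type origin and selected with ampicillin via the bla β-lactamase gene under its own promoter. The backbone also carries a filamentous phage (f1/M13) origin, the pBR322 bom mobilisation region, and non-functional remnants of the rop and tetracycline-resistance genes and the tet promoter.

The payload is a 234 bp array driven by J23119, a strong constitutive synthetic E. coli promoter, in place of the arabinose-inducible control usually associated with pBAD18; no araC or araBAD promoter is annotated. Downstream of the array lie a 5S rRNA segment and the rrnB T1 and T2 terminators, which end transcription. Within the array region, the automated annotation picks up three short matches of about 25 nt: two to GFP or superfolder GFP on the reverse strand and one to the lac UV5 promoter. Their size and spacing suggest that they are the three spacers, targeting a GFP reporter cassette, though the record does not state the targets explicitly. The repeats themselves are not annotated. Cas12a processes its own precursor transcript, so a single array transcript can yield three mature crRNAs, but the nuclease is not encoded here and would have to be supplied separately.

The name and stated purpose indicate that this is one of a set of arrays with different spacer orders, consistent with work on modular array assembly and the factors that affect crRNA biogenesis. The depositor and sequencing-derived records differ by one base in length and agree in their features.
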