Features (pLannotate 1.2.2; 16 found; start..end, strand, type, name):
     21..61      -  CDS            rop (fragment): Rop protein, which maintains plasmids at low copy number; rop
     60..247     -  CDS            TcR (fragment): tetracycline efflux protein; tet; confers resistance to tetracycline
    257..275     +  promoter       tet promoter (fragment): E. coli promoter for tetracycline efflux protein gene
    280..314     +  promoter       J23119 promoter: bacterial promoter (Registry of Standard Biological Parts BBa J23119)
    321..338     +  misc_feature   MCS (fragment): pUC18/19 multiple cloning site
    394..419     -  CDS            GFP (fragment): green fluorescent protein
    461..485     +  promoter       lac UV5 promoter (fragment): E. coli lac promoter with an "up" mutation
    526..551     -  CDS            superfolder GFP (fragment): GFP variant that folds robustly even when fused to poorly folded proteins (Pédelacq et al., 2006)
    681..796     +  ncRNA          5S rRNA: Accession: RF00001 - 5S ribosomal RNA
    800..886     +  terminator     rrnB T1 terminator: Escherichia coli rrnB; transcription terminator T1 from the E. coli rrnB gene
    978..1005    +  terminator     rrnB T2 terminator: transcription terminator T2 from the E. coli rrnB gene
   1024..1115    +  promoter       AmpR promoter: bla
   1116..1976    +  CDS            AmpR: β-lactamase; bla; confers resistance to ampicillin, carbenicillin, and related antibiotics
   2018..2473    +  rep_origin     f1 ori (sequence partly withheld): f1 bacteriophage origin of replication; arrow indicates direction of (+) strand synthesis
   2584..3172    +  rep_origin     ori: high-copy-number ColE1/pMB1/pBR322/pUC origin of replication
   3358..3498    -  misc_feature   bom: basis of mobility region from pBR322
>Addgene plasmid #131028 | pcF-2/1/3 | depositor full sequence | sequence record 252332 | pcF-2/1/3 sequence 3579 bps
GTCTCCGGGAGCTGCATGTGTCAGAGGTTTTCACCGTCATCACCGAAACGCGCGAGGCAGCAAGGAGATG
GCGCCCAACAGTCCCCCGGCCACGGGGCCTGCCACCATACCCACGCCGAAACAAGCGCTCATGAGCCCGA
AGTGGCGAGCCCGATCTTCCCCATCGGTGATGTCGGCGATATAGGCGCCAGCAACCGCACCTGTGGCGCC
GGTGATGCCGGCCACGATGCGTCCGGCGTAGAGGATCTGCTCATGTTTGACAGCTTATCATCGATGCATT
TGACAGCTAGCTCAGTCCTAGGTATAATGCTAGCGCTAGCGAATTCGAGCTCGGTACCAAGACGTCAACT
CGACCCTGTCTAAGAACTTTAAATAATTTCTACTGTTGTAGATCGTATGTTGCATCACCTTCACCCTCTG
CTGGTCTAAGAACTTTAAATAATTTCTACTGTTGTAGATCTTTACACTTTATGCTTCCGGCTCGTGAGTG
TCTAAGAACTTTAAATAATTTCTACTGTTGTAGATCTGTACATAACCTTCGGGCATGGCACAACGGTCTA
AGAACTTTAAATAATTTCTACTGTTGTAGATAAGCTTGGCTGTTTTGGCGGATGAGAGAAGATTTTCAGC
CTGATACAGATTAAATCAGAACGCAGAAGCGGTCTGATAAAACAGAATTTGCCTGGCGGCAGTAGCGCGG
TGGTCCCACCTGACCCCATGCCGAACTCAGAAGTGAAACGCCGTAGCGCCGATGGTAGTGTGGGGTCTCC
CCATGCGAGAGTAGGGAACTGCCAGGCATCAAATAAAACGAAAGGCTCAGTCGAAAGACTGGGCCTTTCG
TTTTATCTGTTGTTTGTCGGTGAACGCTCTCCTGAGTAGGACAAATCCGCCGGGAGCGGATTTGAACGTT
GCGAAGCAACGGCCCGGAGGGTGGCGGGCAGGACGCCCGCCATAAACTGCCAGGCATCAAATTAAGCAGA
AGGCCATCCTGACGGATGGCCTTTTTGCGTTTCTACAAACTCTTTTGTTTATTTTTCTAAATACATTCAA
ATATGTATCCGCTCATGAGACAATAACCCTGATAAATGCTTCAATAATATTGAAAAAGGAAGAGTATGAG
TATTCAACATTTCCGTGTCGCCCTTATTCCCTTTTTTGCGGCATTTTGCCTTCCTGTTTTTGCTCACCCA
GAAACGCTGGTGAAAGTAAAAGATGCTGAAGATCAGTTGGGTGCACGAGTGGGTTACATCGAACTGGATC
TCAACAGCGGTAAGATCCTTGAGAGTTTTCGCCCCGAAGAACGTTTTCCAATGATGAGCACTTTTAAAGT
TCTGCTATGTGGCGCGGTATTATCCCGTGTTGACGCCGGGCAAGAGCAACTCGGTCGCCGCATACACTAT
TCTCAGAATGACTTGGTTGAGTACTCACCAGTCACAGAAAAGCATCTTACGGATGGCATGACAGTAAGAG
AATTATGCAGTGCTGCCATAACCATGAGTGATAACACTGCGGCCAACTTACTTCTGACAACGATCGGAGG
ACCGAAGGAGCTAACCGCTTTTTTGCACAACATGGGGGATCATGTAACTCGCCTTGATCGTTGGGAACCG
GAGCTGAATGAAGCCATACCAAACGACGAGCGTGACACCACGATGCCTGCAGCAATGGCAACAACGTTGC
GCAAACTATTAACTGGCGAACTACTTACTCTAGCTTCCCGGCAACAATTAATAGACTGGATGGAGGCGGA
TAAAGTTGCAGGACCACTTCTGCGCTCGGCCCTTCCGGCTGGCTGGTTTATTGCTGATAAATCTGGAGCC
GGTGAGCGTGGGTCTCGCGGTATCATTGCAGCACTGGGGCCAGATGGTAAGCCCTCCCGTATCGTAGTTA
TCTACACGACGGGGAGTCAGGCAACTATGGATGAACGAAATAGACAGATCGCTGAGATAGGTGCCTCACT
GATTAAGCATTGGTAACTGTCAGACCAAGTTTACTCATATATACTTTAGATTGATT
[125 nt withheld, positions 2017-2141]
C
[141 nt withheld, positions 2143-2283]
CCTTTGACGTTGGAGTCCACGTTCTTTAATAGTGGACTCTTGTTCCAAACTTGAACAACACTCAACCCTA
TCTCGGGCTATTCTTTTGATTTATAAGGGATTTTGCCGATTTCGGCCTATTGGTTAAAAAATGAGCTGAT
TTAACAAAAATTTAACGCGAATTTTAACAAAATATTAACGTTTACAATTTAAAAGGATCTAGGTGAAGAT
CCTTTTTGATAATCTCATGACCAAAATCCCTTAACGTGAGTTTTCGTTCCACTGAGCGTCAGACCCCGTA
GAAAAGATCAAAGGATCTTCTTGAGATCCTTTTTTTCTGCGCGTAATCTGCTGCTTGCAAACAAAAAAAC
CACCGCTACCAGCGGTGGTTTGTTTGCCGGATCAAGAGCTACCAACTCTTTTTCCGAAGGTAACTGGCTT
CAGCAGAGCGCAGATACCAAATACTGTCCTTCTAGTGTAGCCGTAGTTAGGCCACCACTTCAAGAACTCT
GTAGCACCGCCTACATACCTCGCTCTGCTAATCCTGTTACCAGTGGCTGCTGCCAGTGGCGATAAGTCGT
GTCTTACCGGGTTGGACTCAAGACGATAGTTACCGGATAAGGCGCAGCGGTCGGGCTGAACGGGGGGTTC
GTGCACACAGCCCAGCTTGGAGCGAACGACCTACACCGAACTGAGATACCTACAGCGTGAGCTATGAGAA
AGCGCCACGCTTCCCGAAGGGAGAAAGGCGGACAGGTATCCGGTAAGCGGCAGGGTCGGAACAGGAGAGC
GCACGAGGGAGCTTCCAGGGGGAAACGCCTGGTATCTTTATAGTCCTGTCGGGTTTCGCCACCTCTGACT
TGAGCGTCGATTTTTGTGATGCTCGTCAGGGGGGCGGAGCCTATGGAAAAACGCCAGCAACGCGGCCTTT
TTACGGTTCCTGGCCTTTTGCTGGCCTTTTGCTCACATGTTCTTTCCTGCGTTATCCCCTGATTCTGTGG
ATAACCGTATTACCGCCTTTGAGTGAGCTGATACCGCTCGCCGCAGCCGAACGACCGAGCGCAGCGAGTC
AGTGAGCGAGGAAGCGGAAGAGCGCCTGATGCGGTATTTTCTCCTTACGCATCTGTGCGGTATTTCACAC
CGCATATGGTGCACTCTCAGTACAATCTGCTCTGATGCCGCATAGTTAAGCCAGTATACACTCCGCTATC
GCTACGTGACTGGGTCATGGCTGCGCCCCGACACCCGCCAACACCCGCTGACGCGCCCTGACGGGCTTGT
CTGCTCCCGGCATCCGCTTACAGACAAGCTGTGACG
