Features (pLannotate 1.2.2; 16 found; start..end, strand, type, name):
      1..35      +  promoter       J23119 promoter: bacterial promoter (Registry of Standard Biological Parts BBa J23119)
     42..59      +  misc_feature   MCS (fragment): pUC18/19 multiple cloning site
    115..140     -  CDS            GFP (fragment): green fluorescent protein
    182..206     +  promoter       lac UV5 promoter (fragment): E. coli lac promoter with an "up" mutation
    247..272     -  CDS            superfolder GFP (fragment): GFP variant that folds robustly even when fused to poorly folded proteins (Pédelacq et al., 2006)
    402..517     +  ncRNA          5S rRNA: Accession: RF00001 - 5S ribosomal RNA
    521..607     +  terminator     rrnB T1 terminator: Escherichia coli rrnB; transcription terminator T1 from the E. coli rrnB gene
    699..726     +  terminator     rrnB T2 terminator: transcription terminator T2 from the E. coli rrnB gene
    745..836     +  promoter       AmpR promoter: bla
    837..1697    +  CDS            AmpR: β-lactamase; bla; confers resistance to ampicillin, carbenicillin, and related antibiotics
   1739..2119    +  rep_origin     M13 ori (sequence partly withheld): M13 bacteriophage origin of replication; arrow indicates direction of (+) strand synthesis
   2305..2893    +  rep_origin     ori: high-copy-number ColE1/pMB1/pBR322/pUC origin of replication
   3079..3219    -  misc_feature   bom: basis of mobility region from pBR322
   3321..3360    -  CDS            rop (fragment): Rop protein, which maintains plasmids at low copy number; rop
   3361..3546    -  CDS            TcR (fragment): tetracycline efflux protein; tet; confers resistance to tetracycline
   3556..3574    +  promoter       tet promoter (fragment): E. coli promoter for tetracycline efflux protein gene
>Addgene plasmid #131028 | pcF-2/1/3 | addgene full sequence | sequence record 258226 | Addgene NGS Result
TTGACAGCTAGCTCAGTCCTAGGTATAATGCTAGCGCTAGCGAATTCGAGCTCGGTACCAAGACGTCAAC
TCGACCCTGTCTAAGAACTTTAAATAATTTCTACTGTTGTAGATCGTATGTTGCATCACCTTCACCCTCT
GCTGGTCTAAGAACTTTAAATAATTTCTACTGTTGTAGATCTTTACACTTTATGCTTCCGGCTCGTGAGT
GTCTAAGAACTTTAAATAATTTCTACTGTTGTAGATCTGTACATAACCTTCGGGCATGGCACAACGGTCT
AAGAACTTTAAATAATTTCTACTGTTGTAGATAAGCTTGGCTGTTTTGGCGGATGAGAGAAGATTTTCAG
CCTGATACAGATTAAATCAGAACGCAGAAGCGGTCTGATAAAACAGAATTTGCCTGGCGGCAGTAGCGCG
GTGGTCCCACCTGACCCCATGCCGAACTCAGAAGTGAAACGCCGTAGCGCCGATGGTAGTGTGGGGTCTC
CCCATGCGAGAGTAGGGAACTGCCAGGCATCAAATAAAACGAAAGGCTCAGTCGAAAGACTGGGCCTTTC
GTTTTATCTGTTGTTTGTCGGTGAACGCTCTCCTGAGTAGGACAAATCCGCCGGGAGCGGATTTGAACGT
TGCGAAGCAACGGCCCGGAGGGTGGCGGGCAGGACGCCCGCCATAAACTGCCAGGCATCAAATTAAGCAG
AAGGCCATCCTGACGGATGGCCTTTTTGCGTTTCTACAAACTCTTTTGTTTATTTTTCTAAATACATTCA
AATATGTATCCGCTCATGAGACAATAACCCTGATAAATGCTTCAATAATATTGAAAAAGGAAGAGTATGA
GTATTCAACATTTCCGTGTCGCCCTTATTCCCTTTTTTGCGGCATTTTGCCTTCCTGTTTTTGCTCACCC
AGAAACGCTGGTGAAAGTAAAAGATGCTGAAGATCAGTTGGGTGCACGAGTGGGTTACATCGAACTGGAT
CTCAACAGCGGTAAGATCCTTGAGAGTTTTCGCCCCGAAGAACGTTTTCCAATGATGAGCACTTTTAAAG
TTCTGCTATGTGGCGCGGTATTATCCCGTGTTGACGCCGGGCAAGAGCAACTCGGTCGCCGCATACACTA
TTCTCAGAATGACTTGGTTGAGTACTCACCAGTCACAGAAAAGCATCTTACGGATGGCATGACAGTAAGA
GAATTATGCAGTGCTGCCATAACCATGAGTGATAACACTGCGGCCAACTTACTTCTGACAACGATCGGAG
GACCGAAGGAGCTAACCGCTTTTTTGCACAACATGGGGGATCATGTAACTCGCCTTGATCGTTGGGAACC
GGAGCTGAATGAAGCCATACCAAACGACGAGCGTGACACCACGATGCCTGCAGCAATGGCAACAACGTTG
CGCAAACTATTAACTGGCGAACTACTTACTCTAGCTTCCCGGCAACAATTAATAGACTGGATGGAGGCGG
ATAAAGTTGCAGGACCACTTCTGCGCTCGGCCCTTCCGGCTGGCTGGTTTATTGCTGATAAATCTGGAGC
CGGTGAGCGTGGGTCTCGCGGTATCATTGCAGCACTGGGGCCAGATGGTAAGCCCTCCCGTATCGTAGTT
ATCTACACGACGGGGAGTCAGGCAACTATGGATGAACGAAATAGACAGATCGCTGAGATAGGTGCCTCAC
TGATTAAGCATTGGTAACTGTCAGACCAAGTTTACTCATATATACTTTAGATTGATT
[125 nt withheld, positions 1738-1862]
C
[141 nt withheld, positions 1864-2004]
CCTTTGACGTTGGAGTCCACGTTCTTT
[37 nt withheld, positions 2032-2068]
ACCCTATCTCGGGCTATTCTTTTGATTTATAAGGGATTTTGCCGATTTCGGCCTATTGGTTAAAAAATGA
GCTGATTTAACAAAAATTTAACGCGAATTTTAACAAAATATTAACGTTTACAATTTAAAAGGATCTAGGT
GAAGATCCTTTTTGATAATCTCATGACCAAAATCCCTTAACGTGAGTTTTCGTTCCACTGAGCGTCAGAC
CCCGTAGAAAAGATCAAAGGATCTTCTTGAGATCCTTTTTTTCTGCGCGTAATCTGCTGCTTGCAAACAA
AAAAACCACCGCTACCAGCGGTGGTTTGTTTGCCGGATCAAGAGCTACCAACTCTTTTTCCGAAGGTAAC
TGGCTTCAGCAGAGCGCAGATACCAAATACTGTCCTTCTAGTGTAGCCGTAGTTAGGCCACCACTTCAAG
AACTCTGTAGCACCGCCTACATACCTCGCTCTGCTAATCCTGTTACCAGTGGCTGCTGCCAGTGGCGATA
AGTCGTGTCTTACCGGGTTGGACTCAAGACGATAGTTACCGGATAAGGCGCAGCGGTCGGGCTGAACGGG
GGGTTCGTGCACACAGCCCAGCTTGGAGCGAACGACCTACACCGAACTGAGATACCTACAGCGTGAGCTA
TGAGAAAGCGCCACGCTTCCCGAAGGGAGAAAGGCGGACAGGTATCCGGTAAGCGGCAGGGTCGGAACAG
GAGAGCGCACGAGGGAGCTTCCAGGGGGAAACGCCTGGTATCTTTATAGTCCTGTCGGGTTTCGCCACCT
CTGACTTGAGCGTCGATTTTTGTGATGCTCGTCAGGGGGGCGGAGCCTATGGAAAAACGCCAGCAACGCG
GCCTTTTTACGGTTCCTGGCCTTTTGCTGGCCTTTTGCTCACATGTTCTTTCCTGCGTTATCCCCTGATT
CTGTGGATAACCGTATTACCGCCTTTGAGTGAGCTGATACCGCTCGCCGCAGCCGAACGACCGAGCGCAG
CGAGTCAGTGAGCGAGGAAGCGGAAGAGCGCCTGATGCGGTATTTTCTCCTTACGCATCTGTGCGGTATT
TCACACCGCATATGGTGCACTCTCAGTACAATCTGCTCTGATGCCGCATAGTTAAGCCAGTATACACTCC
GCTATCGCTACGTGACTGGGTCATGGCTGCGCCCCGACACCCGCCAACACCCGCTGACGCGCCCTGACGG
GCTTGTCTGCTCCCGGCATCCGCTTACAGACAAGCTGTGACGGTCTCCGGGAGCTGCATGTGTCAGAGGT
TTTCACCGTCATCACCGAAACGCGCGAGGCAGAAGGAGATGGCGCCCAACAGTCCCCCGGCCACGGGGCC
TGCCACCATACCCACGCCGAAACAAGCGCTCATGAGCCCGAAGTGGCGAGCCCGATCTTCCCCATCGGTG
ATGTCGGCGATATAGGCGCCAGCAACCGCACCTGTGGCGCCGGTGATGCCGGCCACGATGCGTCCGGCGT
AGAGGATCTGCTCATGTTTGACAGCTTATCATCGATGCAT
